Addgene plasmid #230959: pKDcas9 57 cerulean
Purpose: aTc inducible knockdown of CsgD and FliZ
Depositing lab: Andrew Griffiths. Depositing organization: Ecole Superieure de Physique et de Chimie Industrielles de Paris (ESPCI). Publication: Global regulators enable bacterial adaptation to a phenotypic trade-off. Deyell M, Opuu V, Griffiths AD, Tans SJ, Nghe P. iScience. 2024 Dec 9;28(1):111521. doi: 10.1016/j.isci.2024.111521. eCollection 2025 Jan 17. PubMed 39811663.
Backbone
  Vector backbone: pdCas9
  Vector type: CRISPR
Growth in bacteria
  Bacterial resistance: Kanamycin, 50 μg/mL
  Growth temperature: 37°C
  Growth strain: DH5alpha
  Copy number: High Copy
Gene/Insert
  Gene/Insert name: dCas9
  gRNA/shRNA sequence: see annotated Genbank file
  Species: Other
  Mutation: additional tetO
  Cloning method: Golden Gate
Terms and licenses: Academic/Nonprofit Terms; Industry Terms: Not Available to Industry
How to cite: pKDcas9 57 cerulean was a gift from Andrew Griffiths (Addgene plasmid # 230959 ; http://n2t.net/addgene:230959 ; RRID:Addgene_230959)
