[The description below was written by a language model from this plasmid's Addgene catalogue record and pLannotate feature annotations shown in this document.]
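Description:
pKDcas9 57 cerulean is an 8.6 kb bacterial CRISPR interference plasmid built on the pdCas9 backbone by Golden Gate cloning, designed for anhydrotetracycline (aTc)-inducible knockdown of CsgD and FliZ. It is propagated in E. coli under kanamycin selection, conferred by a Tn5-derived neo (nptII) gene followed by the lambda t0 terminator. The annotated replication origin is p15A, generally regarded as medium copy and compatible with ColE1-type plasmids, although the catalogue entry lists the plasmid as high copy. A short RSF origin fragment is also detected beside it.

The central payload is catalytically dead Streptococcus pyogenes Cas9 (D10A/H840A), which binds DNA under RNA guidance without cutting and so blocks transcription of its targets. dCas9 is transcribed from the tetR/tetA promoter region, is terminated by the rrnB T1 and T7Te terminators, and is controlled by a divergently encoded TetR repressor. A short tet operator fragment lies between the promoter and the dCas9 coding sequence, consistent with the recorded "additional tetO" modification. Adding aTc relieves TetR repression and switches on dCas9 expression.

Guide RNAs come from a native-style CRISPR array, with a crRNA leader followed by three direct repeats that leave room for two spacers, matching the two intended targets. A separately encoded tracrRNA supports crRNA processing and loading. The spacer sequences themselves are not given in the record. A separate cassette expresses the cyan fluorescent protein mCerulean from the constitutive J23119 promoter, providing a fluorescent label for cells carrying the plasmid. According to the associated publication title, the construct was used in a study of how global regulators enable bacterial adaptation to a phenotypic trade-off.
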