Features (pLannotate 1.2.2; 20 found; start..end, strand, type, name):
      1..546     +  rep_origin     p15A ori: Plasmids containing the medium-copy-number p15A origin of replication can be propagated in E. coli cells that contain a second plasmid with the ColE1 origin.
    634..689     +  rep_origin     RSF ori (fragment): Plasmids containing the RSF 1030 origin of replication can be propagated in E. coli cells that contain additional plasmids with compatible origins.
    708..735     -  terminator     T7Te terminator: phage T7 early transcription terminator
    751..822     -  terminator     rrnB T1 terminator: transcription terminator T1 from the E. coli rrnB gene
    848..4952    -  CDS            dCas9 (fragment): catalytically dead mutant of the Cas9 endonuclease from the Streptococcus pyogenes Type II CRISPR/Cas system RNA-guided DNA-binding protein that lacks endonuclease activity due to the D10A mutation in the RuvC catalytic domain and the H840A mutation in the HNH catalytic domain
   4985..5008    -  protein_bind   tetracycline response element (fragment): contains seven copies of the tetracycline operator tetO tetracycline repressor TetR
   5015..5069    -  promoter       tetR/tetA promoters: tetR; overlapping promoters for bacterial tetR and tetA
   5088..5711    +  CDS            TetR: tetracycline repressor TetR; tetR from transposon Tn10; TetR binds to the tetracycline operator tetO to inhibit transcription. This inhibition can be relieved by adding tetracycline or doxycycline.
   5727..5858    +  misc_feature   crRNA leader: crRNA leader sequence for the Streptococcus pyogenes CRISPR/Cas system
   5859..5894    +  repeat_region  DR: direct repeat for the Streptococcus pyogenes CRISPR/Cas system
   5925..5960    +  repeat_region  DR: direct repeat for the Streptococcus pyogenes CRISPR/Cas system
   5991..6026    +  repeat_region  DR: direct repeat for the Streptococcus pyogenes CRISPR/Cas system
   6147..6225    +  misc_RNA       tracrRNA: trans-activating CRISPR RNA for the Streptococcus pyogenes CRISPR/Cas9 system
   6416..6535    +  CDS            tnpA (fragment): TN5P_ECOLX - Also known as tnp. Experimental evidence at protein level: Swiss-Prot protein existence level 1. Mediates transposition of transposon Tn5 by a 'cut and paste' mechanism. First, the monomeric transposase binds the 19 bp inverted DNA repeats flanking the transposon. Then, dimerization of the DNA- bound transposase creates a synaptic DNA complex. After nicking of the first DNA strand, excision of the transposon proceeds through a series of intermediates. The transposase then mediates the insertion of the transposon at a new site by strand transfer. The activity of the wild- type tran
   6567..7358    +  CDS            neo: KKA2_KLEPN - Also known as kan, nptII. Experimental evidence at protein level: Swiss-Prot protein existence level 1. Resistance to kanamycin, neomycin, paromomycin, ribostamycin, butirosin and gentamicin B. From Klebsiella pneumoniae.
   7380..7474    +  terminator     lambda t0 terminator: transcription terminator from phage lambda
   7567..7594    -  terminator     T7Te terminator: phage T7 early transcription terminator
   7689..8405    -  CDS            mCerulean: mCerulean is a basic (constitutively fluorescent) cyan fluorescent protein published in 2005, derived from Aequorea victoria. It is reported to be a very rapidly-maturing monomer.
   8427..8461    -  promoter       J23119(SpeI) promoter: bacterial promoter (Registry of Standard Biological Parts BBa J23119) modified to end with an SpeI site
   8479..8495    +  terminator     bacterial terminator (fragment): putative bacterial transcription terminator
>Addgene plasmid #230959 | pKDcas9 57 cerulean | addgene full sequence | sequence record 459935 | Addgene NGS Result
TTGAGATCGTTTTGGTCTGCGCGTAATCTCTTGCTCTGAAAACGAAAAAACCGCCTTGCAGGGCGGTTTT
TCGAAGGTTCTCTGAGCTACCAACTCTTTGAACCGAGGTAACTGGCTTGGAGGAGCGCAGTCACCAAAAC
TTGTCCTTTCAGTTTAGCCTTAACCGGCGCATGACTTCAAGACTAACTCCTCTAAATCAATTACCAGTGG
CTGCTGCCAGTGGTGCTTTTGCATGTCTTTCCGGGTTGGACTCAAGACGATAGTTACCGGATAAGGCGCA
GCGGTCGGACTGAACGGGGGGTTCGTGCATACAGTCCAGCTTGGAGCGAACTGCCTACCCGGAACTGAGT
GTCAGGCGTGGAATGAGACAAACGCGGCCATAACAGCGGAATGACACCGGTAAACCGAAAGGCAGGAACA
GGAGAGCGCACGAGGGAGCCGCCAGGGGGAAACGCCTGGTATCTTTATAGTCCTGTCGGGTTTCGCCACC
ACTGATTTGAGCGTCAGATTTCGTGATGCTTGTCAGGGGGGCGGAGCCTATGGAAAAACGGCTTTGCCGC
GGCCCTCTCACTTCCCTGTTAAGTATCTTCCTGGCATCTTCCAGGAAATCTCCGCCCCGTTCGTAAGCCA
TTTCCGCTCGCCGCAGTCGAACGACCGAGCGTAGCGAGTCAGTGAGCGAGGAAGCGGAATATATCCCTAG
GTATAAACGCAGAAAGGCCCACCCGAAGGTGAGCCAGTGTGACTCTAGTAGAGAGCGTTCACCGACAAAC
AACAGATAAAACGAAAGGCCCAGTCTTTCGACTGAGCCTTTCGTTTTATTTGATGCCTGGAGATCCTTAC
TCGAGTTAGTCACCTCCTAGCTGACTCAAATCAATGCGTGTTTCATAAAGACCAGTGATGGATTGATGGA
TAAGAGTGGCATCTAAAACTTCTTTTGTAGACGTATATCGTTTACGATCAATTGTTGTATCAAAATATTT
AAAAGCAGCGGGAGCTCCAAGATTCGTCAACGTAAATAAATGAATAATATTTTCTGCTTGTTCACGTATT
GGTTTGTCTCTATGTTTGTTATATGCACTAAGAACTTTATCTAAATTGGCATCTGCTAAAATAACACGCT
TAGAAAATTCACTGATTTGCTCAATAATCTCATCTAAATAATGCTTATGCTGCTCCACAAACAATTGTTT
TTGTTCGTTATCTTCTGGACTACCCTTCAACTTTTCATAATGACTAGCTAAATATAAAAAATTCACATAT
TTGCTTGGCAGAGCCAGCTCATTTCCTTTTTGTAATTCTCCGGCACTAGCCAGCATCCGTTTACGACCGT
TTTCTAACTCAAAAAGACTATATTTAGGTAGTTTAATGATTAAGTCTTTTTTAACTTCCTTATATCCTTT
AGCTTCTAAAAAGTCAATCGGATTTTTTTCAAAGGAACTTCTTTCCATAATTGTGATCCCTAGTAACTCT
TTAACGGATTTTAACTTCTTCGATTTCCCTTTTTCCACCTTAGCAACCACTAGGACTGAATAAGCTACCG
TTGGACTATCAAAACCACCATATTTTTTTGGATCCCAGTCTTTTTTACGAGCAATAAGCTTGTCCGAATT
TCTTTTTGGTAAAATTGACTCCTTGGAGAATCCGCCTGTCTGTACTTCTGTTTTCTTGACAATATTGACT
TGGGGCATGGACAATACTTTGCGCACTGTGGCAAAATCTCGCCCTTTATCCCAGACAATTTCTCCAGTTT
CCCCATTAGTTTCGATTAGAGGGCGTTTGCGAATCTCTCCATTTGCAAGTGTAATTTCTGTTTTGAAGAA
GTTCATGATATTAGAGTAAAAGAAATATTTTGCGGTTGCTTTGCCTATTTCTTGCTCAGACTTAGCAATC
ATTTTACGAACATCATAAACTTTATAATCACCATAGACAAACTCCGATTCAAGTTTTGGATATTTCTTAA
TCAAAGCAGTTCCAACGACGGCATTTAGATACGCATCATGGGCATGATGGTAATTGTTAATCTCACGTAC
TTTATAGAATTGGAAATCTTTTCGGAAGTCAGAAACTAATTTAGATTTTAAGGTAATCACTTTAACCTCT
CGAATAAGTTTATCATTTTCATCGTATTTAGTATTCATGCGACTATCCAAAATTTGTGCCACATGCTTAG
TGATTTGGCGAGTTTCAACCAATTGGCGTTTGATAAAACCAGCTTTATCAAGTTCACTCAAACCTCCACG
TTCAGCTTTCGTTAAATTATCAAACTTACGTTGAGTGATTAACTTGGCGTTTAGAAGTTGTCTCCAATAG
TTTTTCATCTTTTTGACTACTTCTTCACTTGGAACGTTATCCGATTTACCACGATTTTTATCAGAACGCG
TTAAGACCTTATTGTCTATTGAATCGTCTTTAAGGAAACTTTGTGGAACAATGGCATCGACATCATAATC
ACTTAAACGATTAATATCTAATTCTTGGTCCACATACATGTCTCTTCCATTTTGGAGATAATAGAGATAG
AGCTTTTCATTTTGCAATTGAGTATTTTCAACAGGATGCTCTTTAAGAATCTGACTTCCTAATTCTTTGA
TACCTTCTTCGATTCGTTTCATACGCTCTCGCGAATTTTTCTGGCCCTTTTGAGTTGTCTGATTTTCACG
TGCCATTTCAATAACGATATTTTCTGGCTTATGCCGCCCCATTACTTTGACCAATTCATCAACAACTTTT
ACAGTCTGTAAAATACCTTTTTTAATAGCAGGGCTACCAGCTAAATTTGCAATATGTTCATGTAAACTAT
CGCCTTGTCCAGACACTTGTGCTTTTTGAATGTCTTCTTTAAATGTCAAACTATCATCATGGATCAGCTG
CATAAAATTGCGATTGGCAAAACCATCTGATTTCAAAAAATCTAATATTGTTTTGCCAGATTGCTTATCC
CTAATACCATTAATCAATTTTCGAGACAAACGTCCCCAACCAGTATAACGGCGACGTTTAAGCTGTTTCA
TCACCTTATCATCAAAGAGGTGAGCATATGTTTTAAGTCTTTCCTCAATCATCTCCCTATCTTCAAATAA
GGTCAATGTTAAAACAATATCCTCTAAGATATCTTCATTTTCTTCATTATCCAAAAAATCTTTATCTTTA
ATAATTTTTAGCAAATCATGGTAGGTACCTAATGAAGCATTAAATCTATCTTCAACTCCTGAAATTTCAA
CACTATCAAAACATTCTATTTTTTTGAAATAATCTTCTTTTAATTGCTTAACGGTTACTTTTCGATTTGT
TTTGAAGAGTAAATCAACAATGGCTTTCTTCTGTTCACCTGAAAGAAATGCTGGTTTTCGCATTCCTTCA
GTAACATATTTGACCTTTGTCAATTCGTTATAAACCGTAAAATACTCATAAAGCAAACTATGTTTTGGTA
GTACTTTTTCATTTGGAAGATTTTTATCAAAGTTTGTCATGCGTTCAATAAATGATTGAGCTGAAGCACC
TTTATCGACAACTTCTTCAAAATTCCATGGGGTAATTGTTTCTTCAGACTTCCGAGTCATCCATGCAAAA
CGACTATTGCCACGCGCCAATGGACCAACATAATAAGGAATTCGAAAAGTCAAGATTTTTTCAATCTTCT
CACGATTGTCTTTTAAAAATGGATAAAAGTCTTCTTGTCTTCTCAAAATAGCATGCAGCTCACCCAAGTG
AATTTGATGGGGAATAGAGCCGTTGTCAAAGGTCCGTTGCTTGCGCAGCAAATCTTCACGATTTAGTTTC
ACCAATAATTCCTCAGTACCATCCATTTTTTCTAAAATTGGTTTGATAAATTTATAAAATTCTTCTTGGC
TAGCTCCCCCATCAATATAACCTGCATATCCGTTTTTTGATTGATCAAAAAAGATTTCTTTATACTTTTC
TGGAAGTTGTTGTCGAACTAAAGCTTTTAAAAGAGTCAAGTCTTGATGATGTTCATCGTAGCGTTTAATC
ATTGAAGCTGATAGGGGAGCCTTAGTTATTTCAGTATTTACTCTTAGGATATCTGAAAGTAAAATAGCAT
CTGATAAATTCTTAGCTGCCAAAAACAAATCAGCATATTGATCTCCAATTTGCGCCAATAAATTATCTAA
ATCATCATCGTAAGTATCTTTTGAAAGCTGTAATTTAGCATCTTCTGCCAAATCAAAATTTGATTTAAAA
TTAGGGGTCAAACCCAATGACAAAGCAATGAGATTCCCAAATAAGCCATTTTTCTTCTCACCGGGGAGCT
GAGCAATGAGATTTTCTAATCGTCTTGATTTACTCAATCGTGCAGAAAGAATCGCTTTAGCATCTACTCC
ACTTGCGTTAATAGGGTTTTCTTCAAATAATTGATTGTAGGTTTGTACCAACTGGATAAATAGTTTGTCC
ACATCACTATTATCAGGATTTAAATCTCCCTCAATCAAAAAATGACCACGAAACTTAATCATATGCGCTA
AGGCCAAATAGATTAAGCGCAAATCCGCTTTATCAGTAGAATCTACCAATTTTTTTCGCAGATGATAGAT
AGTTGGATATTTCTCATGATAAGCAACTTCATCTACTATATTTCCAAAAATAGGATGACGTTCATGCTTC
TTGTCTTCTTCCACCAAAAAAGACTCTTCAAGTCGATGAAAGAAACTATCATCTACTTTCGCCATCTCAT
TTGAAAAAATCTCCTGTAGATAACAAATACGATTCTTCCGACGTGTATACCTTCTACGAGCTGTCCGTTT
GAGACGAGTCGCTTCCGCTGTCTCTCCACTGTCAAATAAAAGAGCCCCTATAAGATTTTTTTTGATACTG
TGGCGGTCTGTATTTCCCAGAACCTTGAACTTTTTAGACGGAACCTTATATTCATCAGTGATCACCGCCC
ATCCGACGCTATTTGTGCCGATAGCTAAGCCTATTGAGTATTTCTTATCCATAGATCCTTTCTCCTCTTT
AGATCTTTTGAATTCTTTTCTCTATCACTGATAGGGAGGGTCAATCTCTATCACTGATAGGGAGTGGTAA
AATAACTCTATCAACGATAGAGTGTCAACAAAAATTAGGAATTAATGATGTCTAGATTAGATAAAAGTAA
AGTGATTAACAGCGCATTAGAGCTGCTTAATGAGGTCGGAATCGAAGGTTTAACAACCCGTAAACTCGCC
CAGAAGCTAGGTGTAGAGCAGCCTACATTGTATTGGCATGTAAAAAATAAGCGGGCTTTGCTCGACGCCT
TAGCCATTGAGATGTTAGATAGGCACCATACTCACTTTTGCCCTTTAGAAGGGGAAAGCTGGCAAGATTT
TTTACGTAATAACGCTAAAAGTTTTAGATGTGCTTTACTAAGTCATCGCGATGGAGCAAAAGTACATTTA
GGTACACGGCCTACAGAAAAACAGTATGAAACTCTCGAAAATCAATTAGCCTTTTTATGCCAACAAGGTT
TTTCACTAGAGAATGCATTATATGCACTCAGCGCTGTGGGGCATTTTACTTTAGGTTGCGTATTGGAAGA
TCAAGAGCATCAAGTCGCTAAAGAAGAAAGGGAAACACCTACTACTGATAGTATGCCGCCATTATTACGA
CAAGCTATCGAATTATTTGATCACCAAGGTGCAGAGCCAGCCTTCTTATTCGGCCTTGAATTGATCATAT
GCGGATTAGAAAAACAACTTAAATGTGAAAGTGGGTCTTAAGGTACCATGGGATCCTATTTCTTAATAAC
TAAAAATATGGTATAATACTCTTAATAAATGCAGTAATACAGGGGCTTTTCAAGACTGAAGTCTAGCTGA
GACAAATAGTGCGATTACGAAATTTTTTAGACAAAAATAGTCTACGAGGTTTTAGAGCTATGCTGTTTTG
AATGGTCCCAAAACGCTGTGTGTAGTAATAAATCAGCCCTAAATGTTTTAGAGCTATGCTGTTTTGAATG
GTCCCAAAACCGATAAACAGCCCTGCGTTATATGAGTTATGTTTTAGAGCTATGCTGTTTTGAATGGTCC
CAAAACTTCAGCACACTGAGACTTGTTGAGTTGAATTCATGAGTATTAAGTATTGTTTTATGGCTGATAA
ATTTCTTTGAATTTCTCCTTGATTATTTGTTATAAAAGTTATAAAATAATCTTGTTGGAACCATTCAAAA
CAGCATAGCAAGTTAAAATAAGGCTAGTCCGTTATCAACTTGAAAAAGTGGCACCGAGTCGGTGCTTTTT
TTGATACTTCTATTCTACTCTGACTGCAAACCAAAAAAACAAGCGCTTTCAAAACGCTTGTTTTATCATT
TTTAGGGAAATTAATCTCTTAATCCTTTTATCATTCTACATTTAGGCGCTGCCATCTTAAGACGAAAGGG
CCTCGTGATACGCCTATTTTTATAGGTTAATGTCATGATAATAATGGTTTCTTAGACGTCGGAATTGCCA
GCTGGGGCGCCCTCTGGTAAGGTTGGGAAGCCCTGCAAAGTAAACTGGATGGCTTTCTTGCCGCCAAGGA
TCTGATGGCGCAGGGGATCAAGATCTGATCAAGAGACAGGATGAGGATCGTTTCGCATGATTGAACAAGA
TGGATTGCACGCAGGTTCTCCGGCCGCTTGGGTGGAGAGGCTATTCGGCTATGACTGGGCACAACAGACA
ATCGGCTGCTCTGATGCCGCCGTGTTCCGGCTGTCAGCGCAGGGGCGCCCGGTTCTTTTTGTCAAGACCG
ACCTGTCCGGTGCCCTGAATGAACTGCAGGACGAGGCAGCGCGGCTATCGTGGCTGGCCACGACGGGCGT
TCCTTGCGCAGCTGTGCTCGACGTTGTCACTGAAGCGGGAAGGGACTGGCTGCTATTGGGCGAAGTGCCG
GGGCAGGATCTCCTGTCATCTCACCTTGCTCCTGCCGAGAAAGTATCCATCATGGCTGATGCAATGCGGC
GGCTGCATACGCTTGATCCGGCTACCTGCCCATTCGACCACCAAGCGAAACATCGCATCGAGCGAGCACG
TACTCGGATGGAAGCCGGTCTTGTCGATCAGGATGATCTGGACGAAGAGCATCAGGGGCTCGCGCCAGCC
GAACTGTTCGCCAGGCTCAAGGCGCGCATGCCCGACGGCGAGGATCTCGTCGTGACCCATGGCGATGCCT
GCTTGCCGAATATCATGGTGGAAAATGGCCGCTTTTCTGGATTCATCGACTGTGGCCGGCTGGGTGTGGC
GGACCGCTATCAGGACATAGCGTTGGCTACCCGTGATATTGCTGAAGAGCTTGGCGGCGAATGGGCTGAC
CGCTTCCTCGTGCTTTACGGTATCGCCGCTCCCGATTCGCAGCGCATCGCCTTCTATCGCCTTCTTGACG
AGTTCTTCTGAGCGGGACTCTCTCGCTTGGACTCCTGTTGATAGATCCAGTAATGACCTCAGAACTCCAT
CTGGATTTGTTCAGAACGCTCGGTTGCCGCCGGGCGTTTTTTATTGGTGAGAATCCAAGCACTAGTTGGT
ACCGGCATCAATAGTAAAATAATAAAAAAGCCGGATTAATAATCTGGCTTTTTATATTCTCTCTCTAGTA
TATAAACGCAGAAAGGCCAACCCGAAGGTGAGCCAGTGTGAGACTATCATACTCATATCGTGTGAAGATT
TGCTGCGCTATTCAGATCCTCTTCTGAGATGAGTTTTTGTTCGGGCCCAAGCTTCTCACTTATACAATTC
ATCCATGCCGAGGGTAATACCGGCCGCTGTCACAAACTCCAGGAGAACCATATGGTCACGTTTTTCGTTT
GGGTCTTTAGAGAGTTTTGACTGCGTCGACAGGTAATGGTTGTCAGGGAGCAGTACCGGCCCATCGCCGA
TCGGGGTATTCTGCTGGTAGTGATCCGCCAGTTGCACGCTCCCATCTTCGATATTGTGGCGAATTTTAAA
GTTTGCCTTGATGCCATTTTTCTGTTTATCTGCAGTGATATAAACATTATCGCTAATAGCGTTGTATTCC
AGCTTGTGCCCAAGAATGTTGCCGTCTTCTTTGAAATCAATTCCTTTCAGTTCGATGCGATTTACCAGCG
TATCGCCCTCAAATTTCACTTCCGCACGGGTTTTGTAGTTCCCATCGTCCTTAAAGAAAATTGTGCGTTC
CTGAACATAACCTTCCGGCATTGCAGATTTAAAGAAGTCGTGTTGTTTCATATGATCTGGGTAACGCGCA
AAACACTGTACCCCCCACGTTAATGTCGTGACAAGGGTAGGCCAGGGCACCGGCAGTTTGCCAGTCGTAC
AGATGAATTTGAGCGTGAGCTTGCCGTACGTCGCGTCACCCTCGCCCTCGCCGCTGACCGAAAATTTATG
GCCATTCACATCACCATCAAGTTCAACAAGAATCGGCACCACGCCGGTAAATAATTCTTCGCCCTTGCTT
ACCATTTAGTATTTCTCCTCTTTAGTACTAGTATTATACCTAGGACTGAGCTAGCTGTCAAAGATCTTTA
GAATTCCAGAAATCATCCTTAGCGACTAGTAACAACTTATATCGTATGGGGCTGACTTCAGGTGCTACAT
TTGAAGAGATAAATTGCACTGAAATCTAGAAATATTTTATCTGATTAATAAGATGATCTTC
